>Addgene plasmid #36256 | pST5832 | depositor full sequence | sequence record 45110 | Depositor sequence
GAGCCCACCAGCTCCGTAAGTTCGGGCGCTGTGTGGCTCGTACCCGCGCATTCAGGCGGCAGGGGGTCTA
ACGGGTCTAAGGCGGCGTGTACGGCCGCCACAGCGGCTCTCAGCGGCCCGGAAACGTCCTCGAAACGACG
CATGTGTTCCTCCTGGTTGGTACAGGTGGTTGGGGGTGCTCGGCTGTCGCTGGTGTTCCACCACCAGGGC
TCGACGGGAGAGCGGGGGAGTGTGCAGTTGTGGGGTGGCCCCTCAGCGAAATATCTGACTTGGAGCTCGT
GTCGGACCATACACCGGTGATTAATCGTGGTCTACTACCAAGCGTGAGCCACGTCGCCGACGAATTTGAG
CAGCTCTGGCTGCCGTACTGGCCGCTGGCAAGCGACGATCTGCTCGAGGGGATCTACCGCCAAAGCCGCG
CGTCGGCCCTAGGCCGCCGGTACATCGAGGCGAACCCAACAGCGCTGGCAAACCTGCTGGTCGTGGACGT
AGACCATCCAGACGCAGCGCTCCGAGCGCTCAGCGCCCGGGGGTCCCATCCGCTGCCCAACGCGATCGTG
GGCAATCGCGCCAACGGCCACGCACACGCAGTGTGGGCACTCAACGCCCCTGTTCCACGCACCGAATACG
CGCGGCGTAAGCCGCTCGCATACATGGCGGCGTGCGCCGAAGGCCTTCGGCGCGCCGTCGATGGCGACCG
CAGTTACTCAGGCCTCATGACCAAAAACCCCGGCCACATCGCCTGGGAAACGGAATGGCTCCACTCAGAT
CTCTACACACTCAGCCACATCGAGGCCGAGCTCGGCGCGAACATGCCACCGCCGCGCTGGCGTCAGCAGA
CCACGTACAAAGCGGCTCCGACGCCGCTAGGGCGGAATTGCGCACTGTTCGATTCCGTCAGGTTGTGGGC
CTATCGTCCCGCCCTCATGCGGATCTACCTGCCGACCCGGAACGTGGACGGACTCGGCCGCGCGATCTAT
GCCGAGTGCCACGCGCGAAACGCCGAATTTCCGTGCAACGACGTGTGTCCCGGACCGCTACCGGACAGCG
AGGTCCGCGCCATCGCCAACAGCATTTGGCGTTGGATCACAACCAAGTCGCGCATTTGGGCGGACGGGAT
CGTGGTCTACGAGGCCACACTCAGTGCGCGCCAGTCGGCCATCTCGCGGAAGGGCGCAGCAGCGCGCACG
GCGGCGAGCACAGTTGCGCGGCGCGCAAAGTCCGCGTCAGCCATGGAGGCATTGCTATGAGCGACGGCTA
CAGCGACGGCTACAACCGGCAGCCGACTGTCCGCAAAAAGCGGCGCGTGACCGCCGCCGAAGGCGCTCGA
ATCACCGGACTATCCGAACGCCACGTCGTCCGGCTCGTGGCGCAGGAACGCAGCGAGTGGCTCGCCGAGC
AGGCTGCACGCCGCGAACGCATCCGCGCCTATCACGACGACGAGGGCCACTCTTGGCCGCAAACGGCCAA
ACATTTCGGGCTGCATCTGGACACCGTTAAGCGACTCGGCTATCGGGCGAGGAAAGAGCGTGCGGCAGAA
CAGGAAGCGGCTCAAAAGGCCCACAACGAAGCCGACAATCCACCGCTGTTCTAACGCAATTGGGGAGCGG
GTGTCGCGGGGGTTCCGTGGGGGGTTCCGTTGCAACGGGTCGGACAGGTAAAAGTCCTGGTAGACGCTAG
TTTTCTGGTTTGGGCCATGCCTGTCTCGTTGCGTGTTTCGTTGCGCCCGTTTTGAATACCAGCCAGACGA
GACGGGGTTCTACGAATCTTGGTCGATACCAAGCCATTTCCGCTGAATATCGGGGAGCTCACCGCCAGAA
TCGGTGGTTGTGGTGATGTACGTGGCGAACTCCGTTGTAGTGCCTGTGGTGGCATCCGTGGCGCGGCCGC
GGTACCAGATCTTTAAATCTAGAGGTGACCACAACGCGCCCGCTTTGATCGGGGACGTCTGCGGCCGACC
ATTTACGGGTCTTGTTGTCGTTGGCGGTCATGGGCCGAACATACTCACCCGGATCGGAGGGCCGAGGACA
AGGTCGAACGAGGGGCATGACCCGGTGCGGGGCTTCTTGCACTCGGCATAGGCGAGTGCTAAGAATAACG
TTGGCACTCGCGACCGGGATACGACTCACTATAGGTACCGGTGATACCAGCATCGTCTTGATGCCCTTGG
CAGCACCCTGCTAAGGAGGCAACAAGATGACCATGATTACGGATTCACTGGCCGTCGTTTTACAACGTCG
TGACTGGGAAAACCCTGGCGTTACCCAACTTAATCGCCTTGCAGCACATCCCCCTTTCGCCAGCTGGCGT
AATAGCGAAGAGGCCCGCACCGATCGCCCTTCCCAACAGTTGCGCAGCCTGAATGGCGAATGGCGCTTTG
CCTGGTTTCCGGCACCAGAAGCGGTGCCGGAAAGCTGGCTGGAGTGCGATCTTCCTGAGGCCGATACTGT
CGTCGTCCCCTCAAACTGGCAGATGCACGGTTACGATGCGCCCATCTACACCAACGTAACCTATCCCATT
ACGGTCAATCCGCCGTTTGTTCCCACGGAGAATCCGACGGGTTGTTACTCGCTCACATTTAATGTTGATG
AAAGCTGGCTACAGGAAGGCCAGACGCGAATTATTTTTGATGGCGTTAACTCGGCGTTTCATCTGTGGTG
CAACGGGCGCTGGGTCGGTTACGGCCAGGACAGTCGTTTGCCGTCTGAATTTGACCTGAGCGCATTTTTA
CGCGCCGGAGAAAACCGCCTCGCGGTGATGGTGCTGCGTTGGAGTGACGGCAGTTATCTGGAAGATCAGG
ATATGTGGCGGATGAGCGGCATTTTCCGTGACGTCTCGTTGCTGCATAAACCGACTACACAAATCAGCGA
TTTCCATGTTGCCACTCGCTTTAATGATGATTTCAGCCGCGCTGTACTGGAGGCTGAAGTTCAGATGTGC
GGCGAGTTGCGTGACTACCTACGGGTAACAGTTTCTTTATGGCAGGGTGAAACGCAGGTCGCCAGCGGCA
CCGCGCCTTTCGGCGGTGAAATTATCGATGAGCGTGGTGGTTATGCCGATCGCGTCACACTACGTCTGAA
CGTCGAAAACCCGAAACTGTGGAGCGCCGAAATCCCGAATCTCTATCGTGCGGTGGTTGAACTGCACACC
GCCGACGGCACGCTGATTGAAGCAGAAGCCTGCGATGTCGGTTTCCGCGAGGTGCGGATTGAAAATGGTC
TGCTGCTGCTGAACGGCAAGCCGTTGCTGATTCGAGGCGTTAACCGTCACGAGCATCATCCTCTGCATGG
TCAGGTCATGGATGAGCAGACGATGGTGCAGGATATCCTGCTGATGAAGCAGAACAACTTTAACGCCGTG
CGCTGTTCGCATTATCCGAACCATCCGCTGTGGTACACGCTGTGCGACCGCTACGGCCTGTATGTGGTGG
ATGAAGCCAATATTGAAACCCACGGCATGGTGCCAATGAATCGTCTGACCGATGATCCGCGCTGGCTACC
GGCGATGAGCGAACGCGTAACGCGAATGGTGCAGCGCGATCGTAATCACCCGAGTGTGATCATCTGGTCG
CTGGGGAATGAATCAGGCCACGGCGCTAATCACGACGCGCTGTATCGCTGGATCAAATCTGTCGATCCTT
CCCGCCCGGTGCAGTATGAAGGCGGCGGAGCCGACACCACGGCCACCGATATTATTTGCCCGATGTACGC
GCGCGTGGATGAAGACCAGCCCTTCCCGGCTGTGCCGAAATGGTCCATCAAAAAATGGCTTTCGCTACCT
GGAGAGACGCGCCCGCTGATCCTTTGCGAATACGCCCACGCGATGGGTAACAGTCTTGGCGGTTTCGCTA
AATACTGGCAGGCGTTTCGTCAGTATCCCCGTTTACAGGGCGGCTTCGTCTGGGACTGGGTGGATCAGTC
GCTGATTAAATATGATGAAAACGGCAACCCGTGGTCGGCTTACGGCGGTGATTTTGGCGATACGCCGAAC
GATCGCCAGTTCTGTATGAACGGTCTGGTCTTTGCCGACCGCACGCCGCATCCAGCGCTGACGGAAGCAA
AACACCAGCAGCAGTTTTTCCAGTTCCGTTTATCCGGGCAAACCATCGAAGTGACCAGCGAATACCTGTT
CCGTCATAGCGATAACGAGCTCCTGCACTGGATGGTGGCGCTGGATGGTAAGCCGCTGGCAAGCGGTGAA
GTGCCTCTGGATGTCGCTCCACAAGGTAAACAGTTGATTGAACTGCCTGAACTACCGCAGCCGGAGAGCG
CCGGGCAACTCTGGCTCACAGTACGCGTAGTGCAACCGAACGCGACCGCATGGTCAGAAGCCGGGCACAT
CAGCGCCTGGCAGCAGTGGCGTCTGGCGGAAAACCTCAGTGTGACGCTCCCCGCCGCGTCCCACGCCATC
CCGCATCTGACCACCAGCGAAATGGATTTTTGCATCGAGCTGGGTAATAAGCGTTGGCAATTTAACCGCC
AGTCAGGCTTTCTTTCACAGATGTGGATTGGCGATAAAAAACAACTGCTGACGCCGCTGCGCGATCAGTT
CACCCGTGCACCGCTGGATAACGACATTGGCGTAAGTGAAGCGACCCGCATTGACCCTAACGCCTGGGTC
GAACGCTGGAAGGCGGCGGGCCATTACCAGGCCGAAGCAGCGTTGTTGCAGTGCACGGCAGATACACTTG
CTGATGCGGTGCTGATTACGACCGCTCACGCGTGGCAGCATCAGGGGAAAACCTTATTTATCAGCCGGAA
AACCTACCGGATTGATGGTAGTGGTCAAATGGCGATTACCGTTGATGTTGAAGTGGCGAGCGATACACCG
CATCCGGCGCGGATTGGCCTGAACTGCCAGCTGGCGCAGGTAGCAGAGCGGGTAAACTGGCTCGGATTAG
GGCCGCAAGAAAACTATCCCGACCGCCTTACTGCCGCCTGTTTTGACCGCTGGGATCTGCCATTGTCAGA
CATGTATACCCCGTACGTCTTCCCGAGCGAAAACGGTCTGCGCTGCGGGACGCGCGAATTGAATTATGGC
CCACACCAGTGGCGCGGCGACTTCCAGTTCAACATCAGCCGCTACAGTCAACAGCAACTGATGGAAACCA
GCCATCGCCATCTGCTGCACGCGGAAGAAGGCACATGGCTGAATATCGACGGTTTCCATATGGGGATTGG
TGGCGACGACTCCTGGAGCCCGTCAGTATCGGCGGAATTCCAGCTGAGCGCCGGTCGCTACCATTACCAG
TTGGTCTGGTGTCAAAAATAATAAAAGCTTATCGATGTCGACGTAGTTAACTAGCGTACGATCGACTGCC
AGGCATCAAATAAAACGAAAGGCTCAGTCGAAAGACTGGGCCTTTCGTTTTATGCCATCATGGCCGCGGT
GATCAGCTAGCCACCTGACGTCGGGGGGGGGGGAAAGCCACGTTGTGTCTCAAAATCTCTGATGTTACAT
TGCACAAGATAAAAATATATCATCATGAACAATAAAACTGTCTGCTTACATAAACAGTAATACAAGGGGT
GTTATGAGCCATATTCAACGGGAAACGTCTTGCTCGAGGCCGCGATTAAATTCCAACATGGATGCTGATT
TATATGGGTATAAATGGGCTCGCGATAATGTCGGGCAATCAGGTGCGACAATCTATCGCTTGTATGGGAA
GCCCCATGCGCCAGAGTTGTTTCTGAAACATGGCAAAGGTAGCGTTGCCAATGATGTTACAGATGAGATG
GTCAGACTAAACTGGCTGACGGAATTTATGCCTCTTCCGACCATCAAGCATTTTATCCGTACTCCTGATG
ATGCATGGTTACTCACCACTGCGATCCCCGGGAAAACAGCATTCCAGGTATTAGAAGAATATCCTGATTC
AGGTGAAAATATTGTTGATGCGCTGGCAGTGTTCCTGCGCCGGTTGCATTCGATTCCTGTTTGTAATTGT
CCTTTTAACAGCGATCGCGTATTTCGTCTCGCTCAGGCGCAATCACGAATGAATAACGGTTTGGTTGATG
CGAGTGATTTTGATGACGAGCGTAATGGCTGGCCTGTTGAACAAGTCTGGAAAGAAATGCATAATCTTTT
GCCATTCTCACCGGATTCAGTCGTCACTCATGGTGATTTCTCACTTGATAACCTTATTTTTGACGAGGGG
AAATTAATAGGTTGTATTGATGTTGGACGAGTCGGAATCGCAGACCGATACCAGGATCTTGCCATCCTAT
GGAACTGCCTCGGTGAGTTTTCTCCTTCATTACAGAAACGGCTTTTTCAAAAATATGGTATTGATAATCC
TGATATGAATAAATTGCAGTTTCATTTGATGCTCGATGAGTTTTTCTAATCAGAATTGGTTAATTGGTTG
TAACACTGGCAGAGCATTACGCTGACTTGACGGGACGGCGGCTTTGTTGAATAAATCGAACTTTTGCTGA
GTTGAAGGATCAGATCACGCATCTTCCCGACAACGCAGACCGTTCCGTGGCAAAGCAAAAGTTCAAAATC
ACCAACTGGTCCACCTACAACAAAGCTCTCATCAACCGTGGCTCCCTCACTTTCTGGCTGGATGATGGGG
CGATTCAGGCCTGGTATGAGTCAGCAACACCTTCTTCACGAGGCAGACCTCACTAGTTCCATGAGCGTCA
GACCCCGTAGAAAAGATCAAAGGATCTTCTTGAGATCCTTTTTTTCTGCGCGTAATCTGCTGCTTGCAAA
CAAAAAAACCACCGCTACCAGCGGTGGTTTGTTTGCCGGATCAAGAGCTACCAACTCTTTTTCCGAAGGT
AACTGGCTTCAGCAGAGCGCAGATACCAAATACTGTCCTTCTAGTGTAGCCGTAGTTAGGCCACCACTTC
AAGAACTCTGTAGCACCGCCTACATACCTCGCTCTGCTAATCCTGTTACCAGTGGCTGCTGCCAGTGGCG
ATAAGTCGTGTCTTACCGGGTTGGACTCAAGACGATAGTTACCGGATAAGGCGCAGCGGTCGGGCTGAAC
GGGGGGTTCGTGCACACAGCCCAGCTTGGAGCGAACGACCTACACCGAACTGAGATACCTACAGCGTGAG
CTATGAGAAAGCGCCACGCTTCCCGAGGGGAGAAAGGCGGACAGGTATCCGGTAAGCGGCAGGGTCGGAA
CAGGAGAGCGCACGAGGGAGCTTCCAGGGGGAAACGCCTGGTATCTTTATAGTCCTGTCGGGTTTCGCCA
CCTCTGACTTGAGCGTCGATTTTTGTGATGCTCGTCAGGGGGGCGGAGCCTATGGAAAAACGCCAGCAAC
GCGGCCTTTTTACGGTTCCTGGCCTTTTGCTGGCCTTTTGCTCACATGTTCTTTCCTGCGTTATCCCCTG
ATTCTGTGGATAACCGTATTACCGCCTTTGAGTGAGCTGATACCGCTCGCCGCAGCCGAACGACCGAGCG
CAACGCGT
Features (pLannotate 1.2.2; 6 found; start..end, strand, type, name):
   2119..2135    +  promoter       T7 promoter (fragment): promoter for bacteriophage T7 RNA polymerase
   2197..5271    +  CDS            lacZ: β-galactosidase; lacZ
   5327..5373    +  terminator     rrnB T1 terminator: transcription terminator T1 from the E. coli rrnB gene
   5534..6349    +  CDS            KanR: aminoglycoside phosphotransferase; aph(3')-Ia; confers resistance to kanamycin in bacteria or G418 (Geneticin®) in eukaryotes
   6490..6633    +  CDS            TRA2_ECOLX (fragment): Protein predicted: Swiss-Prot protein existence level 4. Required for transposition of transposon Tn903. From Escherichia coli.
   6680..7268    +  rep_origin     ori: high-copy-number ColE1/pMB1/pBR322/pUC origin of replication
