[The description below was written by a language model from this plasmid's Addgene catalogue record and pLannotate feature annotations shown in this document.]
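Description:
pST5832 is an E. coli–mycobacteria shuttle plasmid derived from pMV261, built as a reporter for a riboswitch-based inducible gene expression system in mycobacteria. It is catalogued as a replicating (episomal) mycobacterial vector for bacterial expression and synthetic biology. In E. coli it is maintained at high copy through a ColE1/pUC-type origin, whereas the depositor notes it is low copy in mycobacteria. The mycobacterial replicon inherited from pMV261 is not picked up in the automated feature table, which leaves roughly the first 2 kb of the sequence unannotated. Selection in both hosts relies on a kanamycin resistance gene, aph(3')-Ia. An adjacent fragment of a Tn903 transposition protein probably reflects the transposon origin of that marker.

The payload is the E. coli lacZ gene encoding β-galactosidase (3075 bp), followed by the rrnB T1 transcription terminator. According to the record, the original pMV261 promoter and multiple cloning site were replaced with a modified promoter and a riboswitch placed upstream of lacZ. This region was built by assembly PCR, and the depositor's comments tie the retained XbaI and HindIII sites to the promoter-riboswitch segment. With the promoter included, the insert is about 3.4 kb. The record does not name the promoter or the riboswitch ligand, and neither element is annotated. The only hit upstream of lacZ is a short T7 promoter fragment, most likely an incidental match. The 7,428 nt depositor sequence is consistent with the listed 4,357 bp vector plus the insert. Minor mismatches with the repository's quality-control sequence are reported but are not known to affect function. The construct serves to quantify riboswitch-controlled induction through β-galactosidase activity.
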