Addgene plasmid #36256: pST5832
Depositing lab: Carolyn Bertozzi & Jessica Seeliger. Depositing organization: University of California, Berkeley. Publication: A riboswitch-based inducible gene expression system for mycobacteria. Seeliger JC, Topp S, Sogi KM, Previti ML, Gallivan JP, Bertozzi CR. PLoS One. 2012;7(1):e29266. Epub 2012 Jan 18. 10.1371/journal.pone.0029266 PubMed 22279533.
Backbone
  Vector backbone: pMV261
  Backbone manufacturer: Stover et al., 1991 Nature 351:456
  Total vector size (bp): 4357
  Modifications to backbone: The plasmid is derived from pMV261 (http://www.lablife.org/p?a=vdb_view&id=g2.7281169b992e40c865698d3455e3633c24b04b31). It contains a modified promoter and MCS (see reference).
  Vector type: Bacterial Expression, Synthetic Biology ; Mycobacteria replicating vector
Growth in bacteria
  Bacterial resistance: Kanamycin, 50 μg/mL
  Growth temperature: 37°C
  Growth strain: DH5alpha
  Copy number: High Copy
Gene/Insert
  Gene/Insert name: lacZ (alt names: beta-D-galactosidase; bgal)
  Species: E. coli
  Insert size (bp): 3075
  Cloning method: Restriction Enzyme; 5′ cloning site XbaI (not destroyed); 3′ cloning site HindIII (not destroyed)
  Sequencing primers: 5′ M13_for20; 3′ rrnB-T1-term-Rev
Terms and licenses: Academic/Nonprofit Terms; Industry Terms: Not Available to Industry
Depositor comments: The plasmid is high copy in E. coli, but low copy in mycobacteria. Cloning was done via assembly PCR, sot he XbaI-HindIII fragment comprises the promoter-riboswitch. The insert is 3361bp including the promoter. There are mismatches between Addgene's quality control sequence and the depositor sequence, but they are not known to affect plasmid function.
How to cite: pST5832 was a gift from Carolyn Bertozzi & Jessica Seeliger (Addgene plasmid # 36256 ; http://n2t.net/addgene:36256 ; RRID:Addgene_36256)
