>Addgene plasmid #36256 | pST5832 | addgene partial sequence | sequence record 55624 | Kan-R 5'-ATCGCGAGCCCATTTATACC-3'
GGCCTCGAGCAAGACGTTTCCCGTTGAATATGGCTCATAACACCCCTTGTATTACTGTTTATGTAAGCAG
ACAGTTTTATTGTTCATGATGATATATTTTTATCTTGTGCAATGTAACATCAGAGATTTTGAGACACAAC
GTGGCTTTCCCCCCCCCCCGACGTCAGGTGGCTAGCTGATCACCGCGGCCATGATGGCATAAAACGAAAG
GCCCAGTCTTTCGACTGAGCCTTTCGTTTTATTTGATGCCTGGCAGTCGATCGTACGCTAGTTAACTACG
TCGACATCGATAAGCTTTTATTATTTTTGACACCAGACCAACTGGTAATGGTAGCGACCGGCGCTCAGCT
GTAATTCCGCCGATACTGACGGGCTCCAGGAGTCGTCGCCACCAATCCCCATATGGAAACCGTCGATATT
CAGCCATGTGCCTTCTTCCGCGTGCAGCAGATGGCGATGGCTGGTTTCCATCAGTTGCTGTTGACTGTAG
CGGCTGATGTTGAACTGGAAGTCGCCGCGCCACTGGTGTGGGCCATAATTCAATTCGCGCGTCCCGCAGC
GCAGACCGTTTTCGCTCGGGAAGACGTACGGGGTATACATGTCTGACAATGGCAGATCCCAGCGGTCAAA
ACAGGCGGCAGTAAGGCGGTCGGGATAGTTTTCTTGCGGCCCTAATCCGAGCCAGTTTACCCGCTCTGCT
ACCTGCGCCAGCTGGCAGTTCAGGCCAATCCGCGCCGGATGCGGTGTATCGCTCGCCACTTCAACATCAA
CGGTAATCGCCATTTGACCACTACCATCAATCCGGTAGGTTTTCCGG
