>Addgene plasmid #36256 | pST5832 | addgene partial sequence | sequence record 57738 | LacZ-R 5'-GACAGTATCGGCCTCAGGAA-3'
ACCAGGCAAAGCGCCATTCGCCATTCAGGCTGCGCAACTGTTGGGAAGGGCGATCGGTGCGGGCCTCTTC
GCTATTACGCCAGCTGGCGAAAGGGGGATGTGCTGCAAGGCGATTAAGTTGGGTAACGCCAGGGTTTTCC
CAGTCACGACGTTGTAAAACGACGGCCAGTGAATCCGTAATCATGGTCATCTTGTTGCCTCCTTAGCAGG
GTGCTGCCAAGGGCATCAAGACGATGCTGGTATCACCGGTACCTATAGTGAGTCGTATCCCGGTCGCGAG
TGCCAACGTTATTCTTAGCACTCGCCTATGCCGAGTGCAAGAAGCCCCGCACCGGGTCATGCCCCTCGTT
CGACCTTGTCCTCGGCCCTCCGATCCGGGTGAGTATGTTCGGCCCATGACCGCCAACGACAACAAGACCC
GTAAATGGTCGGCCGCAGACGTCCCCGATCAAAGCGGGCGCGTTGTGGTCACCTCTAGATTTAAAGATCT
GGTACCGCGGCCGCGCCACGGATGCCACCACAGGCACTACAACGGAGTTCGCCACGTACATCACCACAAC
CACCGATTCTGGCGGTGAGCTCCCCGATATTCAGCGGAAATGGCTTGGTATCGACCAAGATTCGTAGAAC
CCCGTCTCGTCTGGCTGGTATTCAAAACGGGCGCAACGAAACACGCAACGAGACAGGCATGGCCCAAACC
AGAAAACTAGCGTCTACCAGGACTTTTACCTGTCCGACCCGTTGCAACGGAACCCCCCACGGAACCCCCG
CGACACCCGCTCCCCAATTGCGTTAGAACAGCGGTGGATTGTCGGCTTCGTTGTGGGCCTTTTGAGCCGC
TTCCTGTTCTGCCGCACGCTCTTTCCTCGCCCGATAGCCGAGTCGCTA
